Addgene plasmid #52137: pET28-GG-PUF
Purpose: (Empty Backbone) Receiving vector for PUM-HD assembly and expression in E.coli
Depositing lab: Huimin Zhao. Depositing organization: University of Illinois at Urbana-Champaign. Publication: Modular assembly of designer PUF proteins for specific post-transcriptional regulation of endogenous RNA. Abil Z, Denard CA, Zhao H. J Biol Eng. 2014 Mar 1;8(1):7. 10.1186/1754-1611-8-7 PubMed 24581042.
Backbone
  Vector backbone: pET28a
  Backbone manufacturer: Novagen
  Backbone size (bp): 5930
  Modifications to backbone: Insert containing PUM-HD flanking regions 1' and 8', separated by LacZ alpha, cloned using the Gibson Assembly method.
  Vector type: Bacterial Expression
  Promoter: T7
  Tag / fusion protein: PUM-HD flanking region 1' (N terminal on insert); PUM-HD flanking region 8' (C terminal on insert)
Growth in bacteria
  Bacterial resistance: Kanamycin, 50 μg/mL
  Growth temperature: 37°C
  Growth strain: Top10
  Copy number: High Copy
Gene/Insert
  Sequencing primers: 5′ T7 For; 3′ T7 term
Terms and licenses: Academic/Nonprofit Terms; Industry Terms: Not Available to Industry
How to cite: pET28-GG-PUF was a gift from Huimin Zhao (Addgene plasmid # 52137 ; http://n2t.net/addgene:52137 ; RRID:Addgene_52137)
