[The description below was written by a language model from this plasmid's Addgene catalogue record and pLannotate feature annotations shown in this document.]
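Description:
pET28-GG-PUF is an empty bacterial expression backbone derived from pET28a, built as the receiving vector for modular assembly of designer PUF (Pumilio homology domain, PUM-HD) RNA-binding proteins and their expression in E. coli. It is propagated through a ColE1/pBR322-type origin accompanied by the bom and rop elements, carries an f1 origin, and is selected with kanamycin through an aminoglycoside phosphotransferase gene. The record lists it as high copy, although the annotated rop gene is normally associated with reduced copy number.

The expression cassette follows the standard pET layout: a T7 promoter with an adjacent lac operator, the T7 gene 10 ribosome binding site, and a T7 terminator, with a plasmid-borne lacI gene providing repression that can be relieved with IPTG in a host supplying T7 RNA polymerase. Downstream of the RBS, the annotation detects a short tag fragment consistent with an N-terminal His tag and a thrombin cleavage site, and a second His-tag fragment lies just before the terminator. This suggests that assembled proteins can carry affinity tags, but the catalogue fields do not say so.

Between these elements, the depositors used Gibson assembly to insert the PUM-HD flanking regions 1' and 8', separated by a LacZα cassette. That cassette sits in reverse orientation with its own lac promoter, operator and CAP binding site. The flanking regions themselves are not annotated in the feature table. The "GG" in the name suggests Golden Gate cloning, although the record does not name the enzymes or sites. In this design, the repeat modules would replace LacZα to complete a full PUM-HD between the two flanks, and loss of the reporter would plausibly allow blue/white screening for correct assemblies.
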