Features (pLannotate 1.2.2; 26 found; start..end, strand, type, name):
     12..467     +  rep_origin     f1 ori (sequence partly withheld): f1 bacteriophage origin of replication; arrow indicates direction of (+) strand synthesis
    494..551     +  promoter       AmpR promoter (fragment): bla
    560..1375    -  CDS            KanR: aminoglycoside phosphotransferase; aph(3')-Ia; confers resistance to kanamycin in bacteria or G418 (Geneticin®) in eukaryotes
   1497..2085    +  rep_origin     ori: high-copy-number ColE1/pMB1/pBR322/pUC origin of replication
   2271..2413    -  misc_feature   bom: basis of mobility region from pBR322
   2515..2706    -  CDS            rop: Rop protein, which maintains plasmids at low copy number; rop
   2723..3103    +  CDS            YPB1_ECOLX: Protein predicted: Swiss-Prot protein existence level 4. From Escherichia coli.
   3175..3466    -  CDS            TcR (fragment): tetracycline efflux protein; tet; confers resistance to tetracycline
   3481..3502    -  protein_bind   CAP binding site: CAP binding activates transcription in the presence of cAMP. E. coli catabolite activator protein
   3515..4597    -  CDS            lacI: lac repressor; lacI; The lac repressor binds to the lac operator to inhibit transcription in E. coli. This inhibition can be relieved by adding lactose or isopropyl-β-D-thiogalactopyranoside (IPTG).
   4598..4675    -  promoter       lacI promoter: lacI
   4683..4962    -  CDS            TcR (fragment): tetracycline efflux protein; tet; confers resistance to tetracycline
   4984..5002    +  promoter       T7 promoter: promoter for bacteriophage T7 RNA polymerase
   5003..5027    +  protein_bind   lac operator: The lac repressor binds to the lac operator to inhibit transcription in E. coli. This inhibition can be relieved by adding lactose or isopropyl-β-D-thiogalactopyranoside (IPTG). lac repressor encoded by lacI
   5042..5064    +  RBS            RBS: efficient ribosome binding site from bacteriophage T7 gene 10 (Olins and Rangwala, 1989)
   5083..5099    +  CDS            capTEV™ (fragment): composite tag for in vivo biotinylation, TEV protease cleavage, and 6xHis tagging
   5110..5127    +  CDS            thrombin site: thrombin recognition and cleavage site
   5210..5245    +  misc_feature   bom (fragment): basis of mobility region from pBR322
   5251..5408    -  CDS            lacZα (fragment): LacZα fragment of β-galactosidase; lacZ fragment
   5469..5488    +  misc_feature   MCS (fragment): pUC18/19 multiple cloning site
   5525..5541    -  protein_bind   lac operator: The lac repressor binds to the lac operator to inhibit transcription in E. coli. This inhibition can be relieved by adding lactose or isopropyl-β-D-thiogalactopyranoside (IPTG). lac repressor encoded by lacI
   5549..5579    -  promoter       lac promoter: promoter for the E. coli lac operon
   5594..5615    -  protein_bind   CAP binding site: CAP binding activates transcription in the presence of cAMP. E. coli catabolite activator protein
   5774..5791    +  CDS            9xHis (fragment): 9xHis affinity tag
   5801..5850    +  CDS            SET1 (fragment): solubility-enhancement tag derived from T7 phage gene 10B
   5858..5905    +  terminator     T7 terminator: transcription terminator for bacteriophage T7 RNA polymerase
>Addgene plasmid #52137 | pET28-GG-PUF | depositor full sequence | sequence record 80978 | pET28-GG-PUF sequence 5930 bps
TGGCGAATGGG
[124 nt withheld, positions 12-135]
C
[91 nt withheld, positions 137-227]
A
[49 nt withheld, positions 229-277]
CCTTTGACGTTGGAGTCCACGTTCTTT
[37 nt withheld, positions 305-341]
ACCCTATCTCGGTCTATTCTTTTGATTTATAAGGGATTTTGCCGATTTCGGCCTATTGGTTAAAAAATGA
GCTGATTTAACAAAAATTTAACGCGAATTTTAACAAAATATTAACGTTTACAATTTCAGGTGGCACTTTT
CGGGGAAATGTGCGCGGAACCCCTATTTGTTTATTTTTCTAAATACATTCAAATATGTATCCGCTCATGA
ATTAATTCTTAGAAAAACTCATCGAGCATCAAATGAAACTGCAATTTATTCATATCAGGATTATCAATAC
CATATTTTTGAAAAAGCCGTTTCTGTAATGAAGGAGAAAACTCACCGAGGCAGTTCCATAGGATGGCAAG
ATCCTGGTATCGGTCTGCGATTCCGACTCGTCCAACATCAATACAACCTATTAATTTCCCCTCGTCAAAA
ATAAGGTTATCAAGTGAGAAATCACCATGAGTGACGACTGAATCCGGTGAGAATGGCAAAAGTTTATGCA
TTTCTTTCCAGACTTGTTCAACAGGCCAGCCATTACGCTCGTCATCAAAATCACTCGCATCAACCAAACC
GTTATTCATTCGTGATTGCGCCTGAGCGAGACGAAATACGCGATCGCTGTTAAAAGGACAATTACAAACA
GGAATCGAATGCAACCGGCGCAGGAACACTGCCAGCGCATCAACAATATTTTCACCTGAATCAGGATATT
CTTCTAATACCTGGAATGCTGTTTTCCCGGGGATCGCAGTGGTGAGTAACCATGCATCATCAGGAGTACG
GATAAAATGCTTGATGGTCGGAAGAGGCATAAATTCCGTCAGCCAGTTTAGTCTGACCATCTCATCTGTA
ACATCATTGGCAACGCTACCTTTGCCATGTTTCAGAAACAACTCTGGCGCATCGGGCTTCCCATACAATC
GATAGATTGTCGCACCTGATTGCCCGACATTATCGCGAGCCCATTTATACCCATATAAATCAGCATCCAT
GTTGGAATTTAATCGCGGCCTAGAGCAAGACGTTTCCCGTTGAATATGGCTCATAACACCCCTTGTATTA
CTGTTTATGTAAGCAGACAGTTTTATTGTTCATGACCAAAATCCCTTAACGTGAGTTTTCGTTCCACTGA
GCGTCAGACCCCGTAGAAAAGATCAAAGGATCTTCTTGAGATCCTTTTTTTCTGCGCGTAATCTGCTGCT
TGCAAACAAAAAAACCACCGCTACCAGCGGTGGTTTGTTTGCCGGATCAAGAGCTACCAACTCTTTTTCC
GAAGGTAACTGGCTTCAGCAGAGCGCAGATACCAAATACTGTCCTTCTAGTGTAGCCGTAGTTAGGCCAC
CACTTCAAGAACTCTGTAGCACCGCCTACATACCTCGCTCTGCTAATCCTGTTACCAGTGGCTGCTGCCA
GTGGCGATAAGTCGTGTCTTACCGGGTTGGACTCAAGACGATAGTTACCGGATAAGGCGCAGCGGTCGGG
CTGAACGGGGGGTTCGTGCACACAGCCCAGCTTGGAGCGAACGACCTACACCGAACTGAGATACCTACAG
CGTGAGCTATGAGAAAGCGCCACGCTTCCCGAAGGGAGAAAGGCGGACAGGTATCCGGTAAGCGGCAGGG
TCGGAACAGGAGAGCGCACGAGGGAGCTTCCAGGGGGAAACGCCTGGTATCTTTATAGTCCTGTCGGGTT
TCGCCACCTCTGACTTGAGCGTCGATTTTTGTGATGCTCGTCAGGGGGGCGGAGCCTATGGAAAAACGCC
AGCAACGCGGCCTTTTTACGGTTCCTGGCCTTTTGCTGGCCTTTTGCTCACATGTTCTTTCCTGCGTTAT
CCCCTGATTCTGTGGATAACCGTATTACCGCCTTTGAGTGAGCTGATACCGCTCGCCGCAGCCGAACGAC
CGAGCGCAGCGAGTCAGTGAGCGAGGAAGCGGAAGAGCGCCTGATGCGGTATTTTCTCCTTACGCATCTG
TGCGGTATTTCACACCGCATATATGGTGCACTCTCAGTACAATCTGCTCTGATGCCGCATAGTTAAGCCA
GTATACACTCCGCTATCGCTACGTGACTGGGTCATGGCTGCGCCCCGACACCCGCCAACACCCGCTGACG
CGCCCTGACGGGCTTGTCTGCTCCCGGCATCCGCTTACAGACAAGCTGTGACCGTCTCCGGGAGCTGCAT
GTGTCAGAGGTTTTCACCGTCATCACCGAAACGCGCGAGGCAGCTGCGGTAAAGCTCATCAGCGTGGTCG
TGAAGCGATTCACAGATGTCTGCCTGTTCATCCGCGTCCAGCTCGTTGAGTTTCTCCAGAAGCGTTAATG
TCTGGCTTCTGATAAAGCGGGCCATGTTAAGGGCGGTTTTTTCCTGTTTGGTCACTGATGCCTCCGTGTA
AGGGGGATTTCTGTTCATGGGGGTAATGATACCGATGAAACGAGAGAGGATGCTCACGATACGGGTTACT
GATGATGAACATGCCCGGTTACTGGAACGTTGTGAGGGTAAACAACTGGCGGTATGGATGCGGCGGGACC
AGAGAAAAATCACTCAGGGTCAATGCCAGCGCTTCGTTAATACAGATGTAGGTGTTCCACAGGGTAGCCA
GCAGCATCCTGCGATGCAGATCCGGAACATAATGGTGCAGGGCGCTGACTTCCGCGTTTCCAGACTTTAC
GAAACACGGAAACCGAAGACCATTCATGTTGTTGCTCAGGTCGCAGACGTTTTGCAGCAGCAGTCGCTTC
ACGTTCGCTCGCGTATCGGTGATTCATTCTGCTAACCAGTAAGGCAACCCCGCCAGCCTAGCCGGGTCCT
CAACGACAGGAGCACGATCATGCGCACCCGTGGGGCCGCCATGCCGGCGATAATGGCCTGCTTCTCGCCG
AAACGTTTGGTGGCGGGACCAGTGACGAAGGCTTGAGCGAGGGCGTGCAAGATTCCGAATACCGCAAGCG
ACAGGCCGATCATCGTCGCGCTCCAGCGAAAGCGGTCCTCGCCGAAAATGACCCAGAGCGCTGCCGGCAC
CTGTCCTACGAGTTGCATGATAAAGAAGACAGTCATAAGTGCGGCGACGATAGTCATGCCCCGCGCCCAC
CGGAAGGAGCTGACTGGGTTGAAGGCTCTCAAGGGCATCGGTCGAGATCCCGGTGCCTAATGAGTGAGCT
AACTTACATTAATTGCGTTGCGCTCACTGCCCGCTTTCCAGTCGGGAAACCTGTCGTGCCAGCTGCATTA
ATGAATCGGCCAACGCGCGGGGAGAGGCGGTTTGCGTATTGGGCGCCAGGGTGGTTTTTCTTTTCACCAG
TGAGACGGGCAACAGCTGATTGCCCTTCACCGCCTGGCCCTGAGAGAGTTGCAGCAAGCGGTCCACGCTG
GTTTGCCCCAGCAGGCGAAAATCCTGTTTGATGGTGGTTAACGGCGGGATATAACATGAGCTGTCTTCGG
TATCGTCGTATCCCACTACCGAGATATCCGCACCAACGCGCAGCCCGGACTCGGTAATGGCGCGCATTGC
GCCCAGCGCCATCTGATCGTTGGCAACCAGCATCGCAGTGGGAACGATGCCCTCATTCAGCATTTGCATG
GTTTGTTGAAAACCGGACATGGCACTCCAGTCGCCTTCCCGTTCCGCTATCGGCTGAATTTGATTGCGAG
TGAGATATTTATGCCAGCCAGCCAGACGCAGACGCGCCGAGACAGAACTTAATGGGCCCGCTAACAGCGC
GATTTGCTGGTGACCCAATGCGACCAGATGCTCCACGCCCAGTCGCGTACCGTCTTCATGGGAGAAAATA
ATACTGTTGATGGGTGTCTGGTCAGAGACATCAAGAAATAACGCCGGAACATTAGTGCAGGCAGCTTCCA
CAGCAATGGCATCCTGGTCATCCAGCGGATAGTTAATGATCAGCCCACTGACGCGTTGCGCGAGAAGATT
GTGCACCGCCGCTTTACAGGCTTCGACGCCGCTTCGTTCTACCATCGACACCACCACGCTGGCACCCAGT
TGATCGGCGCGAGATTTAATCGCCGCGACAATTTGCGACGGCGCGTGCAGGGCCAGACTGGAGGTGGCAA
CGCCAATCAGCAACGACTGTTTGCCCGCCAGTTGTTGTGCCACGCGGTTGGGAATGTAATTCAGCTCCGC
CATCGCCGCTTCCACTTTTTCCCGCGTTTTCGCAGAAACGTGGCTGGCCTGGTTCACCACGCGGGAAACG
GTCTGATAAGAGACACCGGCATACTCTGCGACATCGTATAACGTTACTGGTTTCACATTCACCACCCTGA
ATTGACTCTCTTCCGGGCGCTATCATGCCATACCGCGAAAGGTTTTGCGCCATTCGATGGTGTCCGGGAT
CTCGACGCTCTCCCTTATGCGACTCCTGCATTAGGAAGCAGCCCAGTAGTAGGTTGAGGCCGTTGAGCAC
CGCCGCCGCAAGGAATGGTGCATGCAAGGAGATGGCGCCCAACAGTCCCCCGGCCACGGGGCCTGCCACC
ATACCCACGCCGAAACAAGCGCTCATGAGCCCGAAGTGGCGAGCCCGATCTTCCCCATCGGTGATGTCGG
CGATATAGGCGCCAGCAACCGCACCTGTGGCGCCGGTGATGCCGGCCACGATGCGTCCGGCGTAGAGGAT
CGAGATCTCGATCCCGCGAAATTAATACGACTCACTATAGGGGAATTGTGAGCGGATAACAATTCCCCTC
TAGAAATAATTTTGTTTAACTTTAAGAAGGAGATATACCATGGGCAGCAGCCATCATCATCATCATCACA
GCAGCGGCCTGGTGCCGCGCGGCAGCCATGGCCGCAGCCGCCTTTTGGAAGATTTTCGAAACAACCGGTA
CCCCAATTTACAACTGCGGGAGATTGCCGGAAGAGACCCCGCACAGATGCGTAAGGAGAAAATACCGCAT
CAGGCGCCATTCGCCATTCAGGCTGCGCAACTGTTGGGAAGGGCGATCGGTGCGGGCCTCTTCGCTATTA
CGCCAGCTGGCGAAAGGGGGATGTGCTGCAAGGCGATTAAGTTGGGTAACGCCAGGGTTTTCCCAGTCAC
GACGTTGTAAAACGACGGCCAGTGAATTCGAGCTCGGTACCCGGGGGCGCGCCGGATCCTTAATTAAGTC
TAGAGTCGACTGTTTAAACCTGCAGGCATGCAAGCTTGGCGTAATCATGGTCATAGCTGTTTCCTGTGTG
AAATTGTTATCCGCTCACAATTCCACACAACATACGAGCCGGAAGCATAAAGTGTAAAGCCTGGGGTGCC
TAATGAGTGAGCTAACTCACATTAATTGCGTTGCGCTCACTGCCCGCTTTCCAGTCGGTCTCAACCCCAC
ATCGCAACTCTTCGTAAGTACACCTATGGCAAGCACATTCTGGCCAAGCTGGAGAAGTACTACATGAAGA
ACGGTGTTGACTTAGGGTAACAAGCTTGCGGCCGCACTCGAGCACCACCACCACCACCACTGAGATCCGG
CTGCTAACAAAGCCCGAAAGGAAGCTGAGTTGGCTGCTGCCACCGCTGAGCAATAACTAGCATAACCCCT
TGGGGCCTCTAAACGGGTCTTGAGGGGTTTTTTGCTGAAAGGAGGAACTATATCCGGAT
