>Addgene plasmid #52137 | pET28-GG-PUF | depositor partial sequence | sequence record 80789 | M13F(-40)
CCGGGGGCGCGCCGGATCCTTAATTAAGTCTAGAGTCGACTGTTTAAACCTGCAGGCATGCAAGCTTGGC
GTAATCATGGTCATAGCTGTTTCCTGTGTGAAATTGTTATCCGCTCACAATTCCACACAACATACGAGCC
GGAAGCATAAAGTGTAAAGCCTGGGGTGCCTAATGAGTGAGCTAACTCACATTAATTGCGTTGCGCTCAC
TGCCCGCTTTCCAGTCGGTCTCAACCCCACATCGCAACTCTTCGTAAGTACACCTATGGCAAGCACATTC
TGGCCAAGCTGGAGAAGTACTACATGAAGAACGGTGTTGACTTAGGGTAACAAGCTTGCGGCCGCACTCG
AGCACCACCACCACCACCACTGAGATCCGGCTGCTAACAAAGCCCGAAAGGAAGCTGAGTTGGCTGCTGC
CACCGCTGAGCAATAACTAGCATAACCCCTTGGGGCCTCTAAACGGGTCTTGAGGGGTTTTTTGCTGAAA
GGAGGAACTATATCCGGATTGGCGAATGGG
[124 nt withheld, positions 521-644]
C
[91 nt withheld, positions 646-736]
A
[49 nt withheld, positions 738-786]
CCTTTG
