>Addgene plasmid #52137 | pET28-GG-PUF | depositor partial sequence | sequence record 80790 | M13R
ACTTAATTAAGGATCCGGCGCGCCCCCGGGTACCGAGCTCGAATTCACTGGCCGTCGTTTTACAACGTCG
TGACTGGGAAAACCCTGGCGTTACCCAACTTAATCGCCTTGCAGCACATCCCCCTTTCGCCAGCTGGCGT
AATAGCGAAGAGGCCCGCACCGATCGCCCTTCCCAACAGTTGCGCAGCCTGAATGGCGAATGGCGCCTGA
TGCGGTATTTTCTCCTTACGCATCTGTGCGGGGTCTCTTCCGGCAATCTCCCGCAGTTGTAAATTGGGGT
ACCGGTTGTTTCGAAAATCTTCCAAAAGGCGGCTGCGGCCATGGCTGCCGCGCGGCACCAGGCCGCTGCT
GTGATGATGATGATGATGGCTGCTGCCCATGGTATATCTCCTTCTTAAAGTTAAACAAAATTATTTCTAG
AGGGGAATTGTTATCCGCTCACAATTCCCCTATAGTGAGTCGTATTAATTTCGCGGGATCGAGATCTCGA
TCCTCTACGCCGGACGCATCGTGGCCGGCATCACCGGCGCCACAGGTGCGGTTGCTGGCGCCTATATCGC
CGACATCACCGATGGGGAAGATCGGGCTCGCCACTTCGGGCTCATGAGCGCTTGTTTCGGCGTGGGTATG
GTGGCAGGCCCCGTGGCCGGGGGACTGTTGGGCGCCATCTCCTTGCATGCACCATTCCTTGCGGCGGCGG
TGCTCAACGGCCTCAACCTACTACTGGGCTGCTTCCTAATGCAGGAGTCGCATAAGGGAGAGCGTCGAGA
TCCCGGACACCATCGAATGGCGC
