>Addgene plasmid #52137 | pET28-GG-PUF | addgene partial sequence | sequence record 83568 | T7 5'-TAATACGACTCACTATAGGG-3'
AATAATTTTGTTTAACTTTAAGAAGGAGATATACCATGGGCAGCAGCCATCATCATCATCATCACAGCAG
CGGCCTGGTGCCGCGCGGCAGCCATGGCCGCAGCCGCCTTTTGGAAGATTTTCGAAACAACCGGTACCCC
AATTTACAACTGCGGGAGATTGCCGGAAGAGACCCCGCACAGATGCGTAAGGAGAAAATACCGCATCAGG
CGCCATTCGCCATTCAGGCTGCGCAACTGTTGGGAAGGGCGATCGGTGCGGGCCTCTTCGCTATTACGCC
AGCTGGCGAAAGGGGGATGTGCTGCAAGGCGATTAAGTTGGGTAACGCCAGGGTTTTCCCAGTCACGACG
TTGTAAAACGACGGCCAGTGAATTCGAGCTCGGTACCCGGGGGCGCGCCGGATCCTTAATTAAGTCTAGA
GTCGACTGTTTAAACCTGCAGGCATGCAAGCTTGGCGTAATCATGGTCATAGCTGTTTCCTGTGTGAAAT
TGTTATCCGCTCACAATTCCACACAACATACGAGCCGGAAGCATAAAGTGTAAAGCCTGGGGTGCCTAAT
GAGTGAGCTAACTCACATTAATTGCGTTGCGCTCACTGCCCGCTTTCCAGTCGGTCTCAACCCCACATCG
CAACTCTTCGTAAGTACACCTATGGCAAGCACATTCTGGCCAAGCTGGAGAAGTACTACATGAAGAACGG
TGTTGACTTAGGGTAACAAGCTTGCGGCCGCACTCGAGCACCACCACCACCACCACTGAGATCCGGCTGC
TAACAAAGCCCGAAAGGAAGCTGAGTTGGCTGCTGCCACCGCTGAGCAATAACTAGCATAACCCCTTGGG
GCCTCTAAACGGGTCTTGAGGGGTTTTTTGCTGAAAGGAGGAACTATATCC
