>Addgene plasmid #52137 | pET28-GG-PUF | addgene partial sequence | sequence record 89966 | M13pUC-Fwd 5'-CCCAGTCACGACGTTGTAAAACG-3'
GGGGCGCGCCGGATCCTTAATTAAGTCTAGAGTCGACTGTTTAAACCTGCAGGCATGCAAGCTTGGCGTA
ATCATGGTCATAGCTGTTTCCTGTGTGAAATTGTTATCCGCTCACAATTCCACACAACATACGAGCCGGA
AGCATAAAGTGTAAAGCCTGGGGTGCCTAATGAGTGAGCTAACTCACATTAATTGCGTTGCGCTCACTGC
CCGCTTTCCAGTCGGTCTCAACCCCACATCGCAACTCTTCGTAAGTACACCTATGGCAAGCACATTCTGG
CCAAGCTGGAGAAGTACTACATGAAGAACGGTGTTGACTTAGGGTAACAAGCTTGCGGCCGCACTCGAGC
ACCACCACCACCACCACTGAGATCCGGCTGCTAACAAAGCCCGAAAGGAAGCTGAGTTGGCTGCTGCCAC
CGCTGAGCAATAACTAGCATAACCCCTTGGGGCCTCTAAACGGGTCTTGAGGGGTTTTTTGCTGAAAGGA
GGAACTATATCCGGATTGGCGAATGGG
[124 nt withheld, positions 518-641]
C
[91 nt withheld, positions 643-733]
A
[49 nt withheld, positions 735-783]
CCTTTGACGTTGGAGTCCACGTTCTTT
[37 nt withheld, positions 811-847]
ACCCTATCTCGGTCTATTCTT
