>Addgene plasmid #52137 | pET28-GG-PUF | addgene partial sequence | sequence record 90412 | T7 5'-TAATACGACTCACTATAGGG-3'
ATTTTGTTTAACTTTAAGAAGGAGATATACCATGGGCAGCAGCCATCATCATCATCATCACAGCAGCGGC
CTGGTGCCGCGCGGCAGCCATGGCCGCAGCCGCCTTTTGGAAGATTTTCGAAACAACCGGTACCCCAATT
TACAACTGCGGGAGATTGCCGGAAGAGACCCCGCACAGATGCGTAAGGAGAAAATACCGCATCAGGCGCC
ATTCGCCATTCAGGCTGCGCAACTGTTGGGAAGGGCGATCGGTGCGGGCCTCTTCGCTATTACGCCAGCT
GGCGAAAGGGGGATGTGCTGCAAGGCGATTAAGTTGGGTAACGCCAGGGTTTTCCCAGTCACGACGTTGT
AAAACGACGGCCAGTGAATTCGAGCTCGGTACCCGGGGGCGCGCCGGATCCTTAATTAAGTCTAGAGTCG
ACTGTTTAAACCTGCAGGCATGCAAGCTTGGCGTAATCATGGTCATAGCTGTTTCCTGTGTGAAATTGTT
ATCCGCTCACAATTCCACACAACATACGAGCCGGAAGCATAAAGTGTAAAGCCTGGGGTGCCTAATGAGT
GAGCTAACTCACATTAATTGCGTTGCGCTCACTGCCCGCTTTCCAGTCGGTCTCAACCCCACATCGCAAC
TCTTCGTAAGTACACCTATGGCAAGCACATTCTGGCCAAGCTGGAGAAGTACTACATGAAGAACGGTGTT
GACTTAGGGTAACAAGCTTGCGGCCGCACTCGAGCACCACCACCACCACCACTGAGATCCGGCTGCTAAC
AAAGCCCGAAAGGAAGCTGAGTTGGCTGCTGCCACCGCTGAGCAATAACTAGCATAA
